>Addgene plasmid #1557 | L3565 | depositor full sequence | sequence record 167 | Author sequence
AAGCTTGGGCTGCAGGTCGGCTATAATAAGTTCTTGAATAAAATAATTTTCCCGACAAAACATGAGTATT
TCTTTCGAAAATAAAAGTGCAGGCTAATTAGAGATTATTCTGTAATTAACTGCATAATTTGTCACGTGCC
ATAGTTTTACATTCCACTACGTCATAGTTCTTAAAATACTAATCTCCTGAAAATAGAAGTAGGTGAAGAA
AGTTTAATTATCAGTTCTAAAATGACAATTGATCTTTGGAATATGTTCTGAAACTACCGATCATTGAACA
GATGCTATTTGAATGATATAGAATTGTATATTTGCAATTTCTGAAACGCGTTCTTAAAGGCACACAGATT
AATTCAAAAGGGTCTGGCCGCAAAAAGGTTTATGGTGGCCGATTTTGAGTTTTGTGTGTGATTGCTTTTT
CACAATCAGTGTTTTCAGGATTATGTGATGAACTAGATCTTCAAGTTTCGTTACATTTCATATGTTTTCG
GAACTCACGAAGTACATATTGGGTATTGTGCTCAAAAAATTCAGCAATCAGCTTCGCTCCGCTGACTTTA
GAACCCAAAAAAATAGTATGGCCAAACTGACTGTGTTACGATCATTTCAATTTTTCAATACATATTTAAG
ATTTCTAAGAGTAAGAAGGTCAAAAACTGTTCTGGAATACATATATATTTTTCAGGTTACAATTAGTCAA
AAAGTGCACTGAAATATACGTTTTAATTTCACGAATAACCCAATTAGTTCAATGTATTTTTGGTCAACCA
ACGTTAAAGTTTGGCTTCCAACCAATTATCATTTCTGATCAACCACAATGTTTTTTCTTTATCTGCAAGT
TAATTTTTTATTTTTATCCAGATGTTTGGCATATTTTTCAATTCTTCACTAGCGCCCACTTCTTGCACTT
CCGGCGCCCTGAATCTAATGCATCTGTTGCAAGAATTGAAAGACCAATCAACACATTGTTTTCTTCACGA
GATACTGAAGAAAATGAATAAAAACAGAGAAAAAGAGCCATGTGATTAGTGACAACTGTTGCTAACAGAT
ACCATAGCTTGGACTTGGTACGTGATGGCAACGTATGGGTCAACAAAAATGATTGCAGAGGGGGTGCAAA
ACAGTCAAGTCGAGAAAATATGAAAAACAGAAAACAAAGAACAGAAAAATGGGTTTGAGAGTCAGTATAA
TTTATAAAAGAAAAATTGTACATAGAAATTAACCATTTTTGTAGAAGAAGTTATTTTTCAAGCATCGTTA
AAAATTATTCAAAGCACCTTATTTCATATTTAATTTTAAACATGGTTAAATGAACAACACGGTGCGCAAT
CAGGAAAACTTGAAATCTGAAACTGTTGTTGTGATCTTCTTCGCAACTGTTCAGATAGCACTAGTGTAAT
GTTAAGAGTGCGCGAATATAATGGAATATAATGGATCACACCTCCTGCCATCAGGTAAACGTCTCTGTTA
TCACATATTTCCAACTATTAAATTTTTACCTTTTACAGTTTTACATTTTTTTGAAAAAAGTAACTTTTTG
TCTTCAAAATCCCTGACGAAAATATCAAATATTTTAATCGAGACTGCAGAGGAACCGATTGATGATTTGG
AAAATCCAGCTTTACCTGTGTAAGAACTGAAAAGTTTCATAACCCTAGGGTATTCCCAGTTACATTCCCC
ACTGGCTAACAATAGCACCCAGTTTTTCATCACCTTTCTTCAAATTTCTCGGCGATTTGTTAAAAACAAA
ATTTGTGTCCCTTCTCTGATATCTCTATGTCTCTAAACACAAGTTCATCGGAAAACGAAGGAGGGTAGGT
GTTGGTTGGGCTCCCGAAGTGAAAATAGAAGAGCAAGAATAGAATATTAGAGAGAGAGTGCAGAGAGGGC
GGGATAGCTCCCGGGATTCCGTTTTCTTCTTCTTTATCTTCAACGATGATGTGTGTGCGTGTTGTATAGA
TTCTGTTGCTCCCCCACAACTCGCTCCGAAGGCTCAATACAATTCAATTGATATTGGAGGAGAGCCTACC
GGAGTGGGAGGATAAGAAGAAACATAAGAAGAAGAAGAAGAAGAAGCATGCTTCTGGTTTTTGATGCTAT
GAAAACGGCACAAAAAGATGATTGAGGTCCCTTTTCAATACCTTCTCTCATCTTTCAAATCCCATTGAAA
CCTAAAACTTCTCACCACGCTTTACCATTGTTCTCCAAAAACTTATAGCAATGTCTATAACTTTTTTATC
TCTGAAAAGCAGTGTTCCATTTTTCTTTTTCCTATTTTATTTCAATTGTTTCTCACATTTCGTTTGGATT
CTTTGCTTGTCAACCAGCTTCTTCTTCCACTTTTACCGTCTAATTTTCAGGGCAGGGAGCCATCAAACCC
ACGACCACTAGATCCATCTAGAGGATCCCCGGGATTGGCCAAAGGACCCAAAGGTATGTTTCGAATGATA
CTAACATAACATAGAACATTTTCAGGAGGACCCTTGGAGGGTACCGGTAGAAAAAATGAGTAAAGGAGAA
GAACTTTTCACTGGAGTTGTCCCAATTCTTGTTGAATTAGATGGTGATGTTAATGGGCACAAATTTTCTG
TCAGTGGAGAGGGTGAAGGTGATGCAACATACGGAAAACTTACCCTTAAATTTATTTGCACTACTGGAAA
ACTACCTGTTCCATGGGTAAGTTTAAACATATATATACTAACTAACCCTGATTATTTAAATTTTCAGCCA
ACACTTGTCACTACTTTCTCACACGGCGTACAATGCTTCTCGAGATACCCAGATCATATGAAACAGCATG
ACTTTTTCAAGAGTGCCATGCCCGAAGGTTATGTACAGGAAAGAACTATATTTTTCAAAGATGACGGGAA
CTACAAGACACGTAAGTTTAAACAGTTCGGTACTAACTAACCATACATATTTAAATTTTCAGGTGCTGAA
GTCAAGTTTGAAGGTGATACCCTTGTTAATAGAATCGAGTTAAAAGGTATTGATTTTAAAGAAGATGGAA
ACATTCTTGGACACAAATTGGAATACAACTTCAACTCACACAACGTATACATCACTGCCGACAAACAAAA
GAATGGGATCAAAGCGGTAAGTTTAAACATGATTTTACTAACTAACTAATCTGATTTAAATTTTCAGAAC
TTCAAAATTAGACACAACATTGAAGATGGAAGCGTTCAACTAGCAGACCATTATCAACAAAATACTCCAA
TTGGCGATGGCCCTGTCCTTTTACCAGACAACCATTACCTGTCCACACAATCTGCCCTTTCGAAAGATCC
CAACGAAAAGAGAGACCACATGGTCCTTCTTGAGTTTGTAACAGCTGCTGGGATTACACATGGCATGGAT
GAACTATACAAATAGCATTCGTAGAATTGTAAGTTTAAACTTTCTCATACTAACTAACGCGCTCTATTTA
AATTTTCAGAATTCCAACTGAGCGCCGGTCGCTACCATTACCAACTTGTCTGGTGTCAAAAATAATAGGG
GCCGCTGTCATCAGAGTAAGTTTAAACTGAGTTCTACTAACTAACGAGTAATATTTAAATTTTCAGCATC
TCGCGCCCGTGCCTCTGACTTCTAAGTCCAATTACTCTTCAACATCCCTACATGCTCTTTCTCCCTGTGC
TCCCACCCCCTATTTTTGTTATTATCAAAAAACTTCTCTTAATTTCTTTGTTTTTTAGCTTCTTTTAAGT
CACCTCTAACAATGAAATTGTGTAGATTCAAAAATAGAATTAATTCGTAATAAAAAGTCGAAAAAAATTG
TGCTCCCTCCCCCCATTAATAATAATTCTATCCCAAAATCTACACAATGTTCTGTGTACACTTCTTATGT
TTTTTACTTCTGATAAATTTTTTTGAAACATCATAGAAAAAACCGCACACAAAATACCTTATCATATGTT
ACGTTTCAGTTTATGACCGCAATTTTTATTTCTTCGCACGTCTGGGCCTCTCATGACGTCAAATCATGCT
CATCGTGAAAAAGTTTTGGAGTATTTTTGGAATTTTTCAATCAAGTGAAAGTTTATGAAATTAATTTTCC
TGCTTTTGCTTTTTGGGGTTTCCCCTATTGTTTGTCAAGATTTCGAGGACGGCGTTTTTCTTGCTAAAAT
CACAAGTATTGATGAGCACGATGCAAGAAAGATCGGAAGAAGGTTTGGGTTTGAGGCTCAGTGGAAGGTG
AGTAGAAGTTGATAATTTGAAAGTGGAGTAGTGTCTATGGGGTTTTTGCCTTAAATGACAGAATACATTC
CCAATATACCAAACATAACTGTTTCCTACTAGTCGGCCGTACGGGCCCTTTCGTCTCGCGCGTTTCGGTG
ATGACGGTGAAAACCTCTGACACATGCAGCTCCCGGAGACGGTCACAGCTTGTCTGTAAGCGGATGCCGG
GAGCAGACAAGCCCGTCAGGGCGCGTCAGCGGGTGTTGGCGGGTGTCGGGGCTGGCTTAACTATGCGGCA
TCAGAGCAGATTGTACTGAGAGTGCACCATATGCGGTGTGAAATACCGCACAGATGCGTAAGGAGAAAAT
ACCGCATCAGGCGGCCTTAAGGGCCTCGTGATACGCCTATTTTTATAGGTTAATGTCATGATAATAATGG
TTTCTTAGACGTCAGGTGGCACTTTTCGGGGAAATGTGCGCGGAACCCCTATTTGTTTATTTTTCTAAAT
ACATTCAAATATGTATCCGCTCATGAGACAATAACCCTGATAAATGCTTCAATAATATTGAAAAAGGAAG
AGTATGAGTATTCAACATTTCCGTGTCGCCCTTATTCCCTTTTTTGCGGCATTTTGCCTTCCTGTTTTTG
CTCACCCAGAAACGCTGGTGAAAGTAAAAGATGCTGAAGATCAGTTGGGTGCACGAGTGGGTTACATCGA
ACTGGATCTCAACAGCGGTAAGATCCTTGAGAGTTTTCGCCCCGAAGAACGTTTTCCAATGATGAGCACT
TTTAAAGTTCTGCTATGTGGCGCGGTATTATCCCGTATTGACGCCGGGCAAGAGCAACTCGGTCGCCGCA
TACACTATTCTCAGAATGACTTGGTTGAGTACTCACCAGTCACAGAAAAGCATCTTACGGATGGCATGAC
AGTAAGAGAATTATGCAGTGCTGCCATAACCATGAGTGATAACACTGCGGCCAACTTACTTCTGACAACG
ATCGGAGGACCGAAGGAGCTAACCGCTTTTTTGCACAACATGGGGGATCATGTAACTCGCCTTGATCGTT
GGGAACCGGAGCTGAATGAAGCCATACCAAACGACGAGCGTGACACCACGATGCCTGTAGCAATGGCAAC
AACGTTGCGCAAACTATTAACTGGCGAACTACTTACTCTAGCTTCCCGGCAACAATTAATAGACTGGATG
GAGGCGGATAAAGTTGCAGGACCACTTCTGCGCTCGGCCCTTCCGGCTGGCTGGTTTATTGCTGATAAAT
CTGGAGCCGGTGAGCGTGGGTCTCGCGGTATCATTGCAGCACTGGGGCCAGATGGTAAGCCCTCCCGTAT
CGTAGTTATCTACACGACGGGGAGTCAGGCAACTATGGATGAACGAAATAGACAGATCGCTGAGATAGGT
GCCTCACTGATTAAGCATTGGTAACTGTCAGACCAAGTTTACTCATATATACTTTAGATTGATTTAAAAC
TTCATTTTTAATTTAAAAGGATCTAGGTGAAGATCCTTTTTGATAATCTCATGACCAAAATCCCTTAACG
TGAGTTTTCGTTCCACTGAGCGTCAGACCCCGTAGAAAAGATCAAAGGATCTTCTTGAGATCCTTTTTTT
CTGCGCGTAATCTGCTGCTTGCAAACAAAAAAACCACCGCTACCAGCGGTGGTTTGTTTGCCGGATCAAG
AGCTACCAACTCTTTTTCCGAAGGTAACTGGCTTCAGCAGAGCGCAGATACCAAATACTGTCCTTCTAGT
GTAGCCGTAGTTAGGCCACCACTTCAAGAACTCTGTAGCACCGCCTACATACCTCGCTCTGCTAATCCTG
TTACCAGTGGCTGCTGCCAGTGGCGATAAGTCGTGTCTTACCGGGTTGGACTCAAGACGATAGTTACCGG
ATAAGGCGCAGCGGTCGGGCTGAACGGGGGGTTCGTGCACACAGCCCAGCTTGGAGCGAACGACCTACAC
CGAACTGAGATACCTACAGCGTGAGCATTGAGAAAGCGCCACGCTTCCCGAAGGGAGAAAGGCGGACAGG
TATCCGGTAAGCGGCAGGGTCGGAACAGGAGAGCGCACGAGGGAGCTTCCAGGGGGAAACGCCTGGTATC
TTTATAGTCCTGTCGGGTTTCGCCACCTCTGACTTGAGCGTCGATTTTTGTGATGCTCGTCAGGGGGGCG
GAGCCTATGGAAAAACGCCAGCAACGCGGCCTTTTTACGGTTCCTGGCCTTTTGCTGGCCTTTTGCTCAC
ATGTTCTTTCCTGCGTTATCCCCTGATTCTGTGGATAACCGTATTACCGCCTTTGAGTGAGCTGATACCG
CTCGCCGCAGCCGAACGACCGAGCGCAGCGAGTCAGTGAGCGAGGAAGCGGAAGAGCGCCCAATACGCAA
ACCGCCTCTCCCCGCGCGTTGGCCGATTCATTAATGCAGCTGGCACGACAGGTTTCCCGACTGGAAAGCG
GGCAGTGAGCGCAACGCAATTAATGTGAGTTAGCTCACTCATTAGGCACCCCAGGCTTTACACTTTATGC
TTCCGGCTCGTATGTTGTGTGGAATTGTGAGCGGATAACAATTTCACACAGGAAACAGCTATGACCATGA
TTACGCCAAGCTGTAAGTTTAAACATGATCTTACTAACTAACTATTCTCATTTAAATTTTCAGAGCTTAA
AAATGGCTGAAATCACTCACAACGATGGATACGCTAACAACTTGGAAATGAAAT
Features (pLannotate 1.2.2; 12 found; start..end, strand, type, name):
   2397..2413    -  misc_feature   MCS (fragment): pUC18/19 multiple cloning site
   2506..3372    +  CDS            vsfGFP-9 (fragment): vsfGFP-9 is a basic (constitutively fluorescent) green fluorescent protein published in 2015, derived from Aequorea victoria. It has low acid sensitivity.
   4045..4197    +  CDS            aex-5 (fragment): AEX5_CAEEL - Also known as kpc-3 From Caenorhabditis elegans.
   4325..4360    +  CDS            rop (fragment): Rop protein, which maintains plasmids at low copy number; rop
   4462..4561    +  misc_feature   bom (fragment): basis of mobility region from pBR322
   4659..4763    +  promoter       AmpR promoter: bla
   4764..5624    +  CDS            AmpR: β-lactamase; bla; confers resistance to ampicillin, carbenicillin, and related antibiotics
   5795..6383    +  rep_origin     ori: high-copy-number ColE1/pMB1/pBR322/pUC origin of replication
   6566..6658    +  CDS            lacI (fragment): lac repressor; lacI; The lac repressor binds to the lac operator to inhibit transcription in E. coli. This inhibition can be relieved by adding lactose or isopropyl-β-D-thiogalactopyranoside (IPTG).
   6671..6692    +  protein_bind   CAP binding site: CAP binding activates transcription in the presence of cAMP. E. coli catabolite activator protein
   6707..6737    +  promoter       lac promoter: promoter for the E. coli lac operon
   6745..6761    +  protein_bind   lac operator: The lac repressor binds to the lac operator to inhibit transcription in E. coli. This inhibition can be relieved by adding lactose or isopropyl-β-D-thiogalactopyranoside (IPTG). lac repressor encoded by lacI
