[The description below was written by a language model from this plasmid's Addgene catalogue record and pLannotate feature annotations shown in this document.]
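Description:
L3565 (miniprep designation pPD115.54) is a Caenorhabditis elegans expression vector from the 1997 Fire Lab Vector Kit, catalogued as an empty backbone of about 6.9 kb. The parental backbone is listed as unknown, but the annotated features point to a pUC/pBR322-type plasmid. It carries a ColE1/pMB1-family origin, the bla (AmpR) gene with its own promoter for ampicillin selection in E. coli, and remnants of rop, the bom region, a lacI fragment, the CAP site, lac promoter and operator, and a piece of the pUC18/19 polylinker.

The payload is described only through the module names in the tag field. These indicate a myo-3 promoter segment (myo3-2341, myo3Tsa), which in worms is generally used to drive expression in body wall muscle. It is followed by a GFP coding region split into N- and C-terminal parts and interrupted by several synthetic introns (IVSA, IVSR, IVSS, IVST, IVSM, IVSL), which are included in Fire vectors to improve transgene expression. The GFP carries Y66H, a chromophore substitution associated with blue-shifted emission, together with Y145F, M153T and V163A, so the reporter is a colour variant rather than standard green GFP. The automated annotation detects this region only as a fragmentary match to a GFP derivative, probably because the introns break up the reading frame. A "decoy" element is also listed; in this kit it is generally understood as a short upstream sequence meant to limit the effect of read-through from the backbone.

A short match to aex-5 lies downstream of the reporter, and the record does not explain it or identify a 3' UTR. The vector appears suited to muscle-specific reporter expression or to building fusions by restriction cloning, with the kit documentation as the authoritative source.
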