Addgene plasmid #1557: L3565
Purpose: (Empty Backbone)
Depositing lab: Andrew Fire. Depositing organization: Carnegie Institution for Science.
Backbone
  Vector backbone: Unknown
  Backbone size (bp): 6921
  Vector type: Worm Expression
Growth in bacteria
  Bacterial resistance: Ampicillin, 100 μg/mL
  Growth temperature: 37°C
  Growth strain: DH5alpha
  Copy number: Unknown
Gene/Insert
  Gene/Insert name: None
  Tag / fusion protein: myo3-2341, myo3Tsa, IVSA, gfpN, IVSR, gfpY66H, IVSS, gfpY145F, gfpM153T, gfpV163A, IVST, gfpC, IVSM, IVSL, decoy
  Cloning method: Restriction Enzyme
Terms and licenses: Academic/Nonprofit Terms; Industry Terms: Not Available to Industry
Depositor comments: See Fire Lab Vector Kit Documentation 1997. Fire Lab Miniprep Number pPD115.54, Ligation number L3565.
How to cite: L3565 was a gift from Andrew Fire (Addgene plasmid # 1557 ; http://n2t.net/addgene:1557 ; RRID:Addgene_1557)
