>Addgene plasmid #1557 | L3565 | addgene partial sequence | sequence record 16694 | 1557_m13reverse
GNGTNACTGATCTTCTAACTAACTATTCTCATTTAAATTTTCAGAGCTTAAAAATGGCTGAANTCACTCA
CAACGATGGATACGCTAACAACTTGGAAATGAAATAAGCTTGGGCTGCAGGTCGGCTATAATAAGTTCTT
GAATAAAATAATTTTCCCGACAAAACATGAGTATTTCTTTCGAAAATAAAAGTGCAGGCTAATTAGAGAT
TATTCTGTAATTAACTGCATAATTTGTCACGTGCCATAGTTTTACATTCCACTACGTCATAGTTCTTAAA
ATACTAATCTCCTGAAAATAGAAGTAGGTGAAGAAAGTTTAATTATCAGTTCTAAAATGACAATTGATCT
TTGGAATATGTTCTGAAACTACCGATCATTGAACAGATGCTATTTGAATGATATAGAATTGTATATTTGC
AATTTCTGAAACGCGTTCTTAAAGGCACACAGATTAATTCAAAAGGGTCTGGCCGCAAAAAGGTTTATGG
TGGCCGATTTTGAGTTTTGTGTGTGATTGCTTTTTCACAATCAGTGTTTTCAGGATTATGTGATGAACTA
GATCTTCAAGTTTCGTTACATTTCATATGTTTTCGGAACTCACGAAGTACATATTGGGTATTGTGCTCAA
AAAATTCAGCAATCAGCTTCGCTCCGCTGACTTTAGAACCCAAAAAAATAGTATGGCCAAACTGACTGTG
TTACGATCATTTCAATTTTTCAATACATATTTAAGATTTCTAAGAGTAAGAAGGTCAAAAACTGTTCTGG
AATACATATATATTTTTCAGGTTACAATTAGTCAAAAAGTGCACTGAAATATACGTTTTAATTTCACGAA
TAACCCAATTAGTTCAATGTATTTTTGGTCAACCCACGTTAAAGTTTGGCTTCCAACCAATTATCATTTC
TGATCACCACAATGTTTTTTCTTTATCTGCAAGTTAATTTTTTATTTTTATCCAGANGTTTGGCATATTT
TTCAATTCTTCCCTAGCGCCCCCCTTCTTGCNCCTTCCCGNCGCCCCGAATCTAANGCATCCNGTGNCAG
AANTGAAAGACCCACNCACCCCNTGGTTTTCCTCCCGAGATCCGGAAGAAAATGNATTAAAACCGGAAAA
AAAGAGCCCTNGGGATTAGNGGACCACCGGTGGCTAACAAANCCCNANCTGGNNCTGGGNACGGGAGGNC
CNCCTNGGGTCCACNAAAAGGATGGCGAAGGGGGGNCAAAACNCCCGCCNNGAAAANTGGNAACCCCAAC
CCNCACCNAAAANGGGNTGGGGNNCCTTNNTTTNAAAAAAATTNTC
